>Addgene plasmid #55152 | mCherry-VASP-M-5 | depositor partial sequence | sequence record 85518 | insert sequence
ACGTCAGATCCGCTAGCGCCACCATGGTGAGCAAGGGCGAGGAGGATAACATGGCCATCATCAAGGAGTT
CATGCGCTTCAAGGTGCACATGGAGGGCTCCGTGAACGGCCACGAGTTCGAGATCGAGGGCGAGGGCGAG
GGCCGCCCCTACGAGGGCACCCAGACCGCCAAGCTGAAGGTGACCAAGGGTGGCCCCCTGCCCTTCGCCT
GGGACATCCTGTCCCCTCAGTTCATGTACGGCTCCAAGGCCTACGTGAAGCACCCCGCCGACATCCCCGA
CTACTTGAAGCTGTCCTTCCCCGAGGGCTTCAAGTGGGAGCGCGTGATGAACTTCGAGGACGGCGGCGTG
GTGACCGTGACCCAGGACTCCTCCCTGCAGGACGGCGAGTTCATCTACAAGGTGAAGCTGCGCGGCACCA
ACTTCCCCTCCGACGGCCCCGTAATGCAGAAGAAGACCATGGGCTGGGAGGCCTCCTCCGAGCGGATGTA
CCCCGAGGACGGCGCCCTGAAGGGCGAGATCAAGCAGAGGCTGAAGCTGAAGGACGGCGGCCACTACGAC
GCTGAGGTCAAGACCACCTACAAGGCCAAGAAGCCCGTGCAGCTGCCCGGCGCCTACAACGTCAACATCA
AGTTGGACATCACCTCCCACAACGAGGACTACACCATCGTGGAACAGTACGAACGCGCCGAGGGCCGCCA
CTCCACCGGCGGCATGGACGAGCTGTACAAGTCCGGACTCAGATCTATGAGCGAGACGGTCATCTGTTCC
AGCCGGGCTACTGTGATGCTTTATGATGACAGCAACAAGCGATGGCTCCCTGCTGGCACTGGTCCCCAGG
CCTTCAGCCGCGTCCAGATATACCACAACCCCACTGCTAACTCCTTCCGAGTTGTTGGCCGCAAGATGCA
GCCGGATCAGCAGGTGGTTATCAACTGTGCCATCATTCGGGGTGTCAAGTACAATCAGGCCACTCCCATC
TTCCATCAGTGGCGAGATGCCCGCCAGGTCTGGGGCCTCAACTTCGGCAGCAAGGAGGACGCCATACAGT
TTGCAACAGGCATGGCCAACGCCCTAGAGGCCTTGGAAGGAGGTGGGCCTCCCCCAGCCCCAGCACCCCC
TGCCTGGTCTGCCCAGAATGGTCCCTCCCCAGAGGAGCTGGAACAACAGAAAAGGCAGCCGGAGCATATG
GAGCGCCGGGTCTCCAATGCAGGAGGCCCACCTGCTCCCCCAGCTGGGGGCCCTCCTCCACCTCCAGGAC
CTCCCCCTCCTCCAGGTCCCCCCCCACCCCCAGGTCTGCCCTCCTCAGGGGTATCTGGGGCAGGTCATGG
AGCAGGGGCAGCCCCACCCCCTGCACCCCCACTCCCTACAACACAGGGCCCCAATAGTGGGGGTTCCGGG
GCCCCAGGCCTGGCTGCTGCCATTGCTGGAGCCAAACTCAGGAAAGTGAGCAAGCAGGAGGAGGCCTCTG
GGGGGCCCCTGGCCCCCAAAGCTGAGAACAGTCGAAGCACTGGTGGGGGGCTTATGGAAGAGATGAACGC
CATGCTGGCCCGGAGAAGAAAAGCCACACAGGTTGGGGAGAAGCCCCCCAAAGACGAGTCAGCCAGTGAG
GAGTCAGAGGCCCGACTCCCTGCCCAGAGTGAACCTGTGAGAAGACCCTGGGAGAAGAACAGCACAACCT
TGCCAAGGATGAAGTCGTCCTCTTCTGTGACTACCTCCGAGGCCCACCCCTCGACGCCCTGCTCCAGTGA
TGACTCCGACTTGGAGAGGGTGAAGCAGGAGCTTCTGGAAGAGGTGCGGAAGGAGCTACAGAAAATGAAA
GAGGAAATCATCGAAGTCTTTGTCCAGGAGCTGAGGAAGCGGGGTTCTCCTTGAGCGGCCGCGACTCTAG
ATCATAATCAGCCATACCACATG
