[The description below was written by a language model from this plasmid's Addgene catalogue record.]
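Description:
mCherry-VASP-M-5 is a mammalian expression plasmid that produces mouse VASP (vasodilator-stimulated phosphoprotein) fused to the red fluorescent protein mCherry. It is built on an mCherry backbone of about 4.75 kb excluding the insert, is maintained at high copy number in E. coli under kanamycin selection, and carries a neomycin resistance marker so that transfected mammalian cells can be selected with G418. No feature table accompanies the record, so the origin of replication and the exact arrangement of the marker cassettes are not stated. The listed 3′ sequencing primer suggests that an SV40 polyadenylation signal lies downstream of the fusion.

Expression is driven by the CMV promoter, a strong constitutive promoter in most mammalian cell lines. mCherry is supplied by the backbone and sits at the N terminus of the fusion, with the mouse VASP coding sequence following it. The record does not give the linker between the two, although the "5" in the name may refer to its length. The VASP insert carries an A209T substitution, whose functional significance is not addressed in the record. The cloning method is listed as unknown.

The stated purpose is fluorescent labelling of actin structures and focal adhesions. VASP is an Ena/VASP-family actin regulator that associates with these sites, so the fusion acts as a localization marker for them in live or fixed cells. The recorded spectral values for mCherry are excitation at 587 nm and emission at 610 nm, which allows it to be combined with green or cyan probes in multicolour imaging.
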