Addgene plasmid #55152: mCherry-VASP-M-5
Purpose: Localization: Actin/Focal Adhesions, Excitation: 587, Emission: 610
Depositing lab: Michael Davidson. Depositing organization: Florida State University, Tallahassee.
Backbone
  Vector backbone: mCherry
  Backbone size w/o insert (bp): 4750
  Vector type: Mammalian Expression
  Selectable markers: Neomycin (select with G418)
Growth in bacteria
  Bacterial resistance: Kanamycin, 50 μg/mL
  Growth temperature: 37°C
  Growth strain: DH5alpha
  Copy number: High Copy
Gene/Insert
  Gene/Insert name: VASP (alt name: NM_009499)
  Species: M. musculus (mouse)
  Mutation: A209T in VASP
  Promoter: CMV
  Tag / fusion protein: mCherry (N terminal on backbone)
  Cloning method: Unknown
  Sequencing primers: 5′ CMV-F; 3′ SV40pA-R
Terms and licenses: Academic/Nonprofit Terms; Industry Terms: Not Available to Industry
Depositor comments: . Excitation = 587; Emission = 610
How to cite: mCherry-VASP-M-5 was a gift from Michael Davidson (Addgene plasmid # 55152 ; http://n2t.net/addgene:55152 ; RRID:Addgene_55152)
